>Addgene plasmid #158368 | MAC-SARS-CoV-2 E | addgene full sequence | sequence record 309524 | Addgene NGS Result
GACATTGATTATTGACTAGTTATTAATAGTAATCAATTACGGGGTCATTAGTTCATAGCCCATATATGGA
GTTCCGCGTTACATAACTTACGGTAAATGGCCCGCCTGGCTGACCGCCCAACGACCCCCGCCCATTGACG
TCAATAATGACGTATGTTCCCATAGTAACGCCAATAGGGACTTTCCATTGACGTCAATGGGTGGAGTATT
TACGGTAAACTGCCCACTTGGCAGTACATCAAGTGTATCATATGCCAAGTACGCCCCCTATTGACGTCAA
TGACGGTAAATGGCCCGCCTGGCATTATGCCCAGTACATGACCTTATGGGACTTTCCTACTTGGCAGTAC
ATCTACGTATTAGTCATCGCTATTACCATGGTGATGCGGTTTTGGCAGTACATCAATGGGCGTGGATAGC
GGTTTGACTCACGGGGATTTCCAAGTCTCCACCCCATTGACGTCAATGGGAGTTTGTTTTGGCACCAAAA
TCAACGGGACTTTCCAAAATGTCGTAACAACTCCGCCCCATTGACGCAAATGGGCGGTAGGCGTGTACGG
TGGGAGGTCTATATAAGCAGAGCTCTCCCTATCAGTGATAGAGATCTCCCTATCAGTGATAGAGATCGTC
GACGAGCTCGTTTAGTGAACCGTCAGATCGCCTGGAGACGCCATCCACGCTGTTTTGACCTCCATAGAAG
ACACCGGGACCGATCCAGCCTCCGGACTCTAGCGTTTAAACTTAAGCTTGGTACCGAGCTCGGATCCACT
AGTCCAGTGTGGTGGAATTCTGCAGATATCAACAAGTTTGTACAAAAAAGCAGGCTCCACCATGTACAGC
TTCGTATCAGAAGAAACCGGGACACTGATCGTAAATTCTGTGCTCTTGTTTCTGGCATTCGTCGTATTTC
TCCTCGTCACACTGGCAATTCTGACTGCATTGAGGCTTTGCGCCTACTGTTGTAACATTGTCAATGTATC
TCTCGTGAAACCCTCATTCTACGTTTACAGCAGGGTGAAGAATCTCAATTCTAGCAGGGTGCCGGATCTC
CTCGTTGACCCAGCTTTCTTGTACAAAGTGGTTGATATCAAGGCCGCCGACATCACCAGCCTGTACAAGA
AAGTGGGGTGGAGCCATCCCCAGTTCGAGAAGGGCGGAGGATCTGGCGGCGGAAGCGGCGGAGGAAGCTG
GTCCCACCCTCAGTTTGAGAAAGGCACCGAGCTGGGCAGCACCATGGCCAGCTACCCCTACGACGTGCCC
GACTACGCCAAGGACAACACCGTGCCCCTGAAGCTGATCGCCCTGCTGGCCAACGGCGAGTTCCACTCTG
GCGAGCAGCTGGGCGAGACACTGGGCATGAGCAGAGCCGCCATCAACAAGCACATCCAGACCCTGCGGGA
CTGGGGCGTGGACGTGTTCACAGTGCCCGGCAAGGGCTACAGCCTGCCCGAGCCCATCCAGCTGCTGAAC
GCCAAGCAGATCCTGGGCCAGCTGGATGGCGGATCTGTGGCCGTGCTGCCCGTGATCGACAGCACCAACC
AGTATCTGCTCGACCGGATCGGCGAGCTGAAGTCCGGCGACGCCTGTATCGCCGAGTACCAGCAGGCCGG
CAGAGGCGGCAGGGGCAGAAAGTGGTTCAGCCCCTTCGGCGCCAACCTGTACCTGAGCATGTTCTGGAGA
CTGGAACAGGGCCCAGCCGCCGCTATTGGCCTGAGCCTGGTCATCGGCATCGTGATGGCCGAGGTGCTGC
GGAAGCTGGGCGCCGACAAAGTGCGCGTGAAGTGGCCCAACGACCTGTATCTGCAGGACCGGAAGCTGGC
CGGCATCCTGGTGGAACTGACCGGCAAAACAGGCGACGCCGCCCAGATCGTGATCGGCGCTGGCATCAAC
ATGGCCATGCGGCGGGTGGAAGAGAGCGTGGTCAACCAGGGCTGGATCACCCTGCAGGAAGCCGGCATCA
ACCTGGACCGGAACACCCTGGCCGCCATGCTGATCAGAGAGCTGAGAGCCGCCCTGGAACTGTTCGAGCA
GGAAGGCCTGGCCCCCTACCTGAGCAGATGGGAGAAGCTGGACAACTTCATCAACCGGCCCGTGAAACTG
ATCATCGGCGACAAAGAGATCTTCGGCATCAGCCGGGGCATCGACAAGCAGGGGGCCCTGCTCCTGGAAC
AGGACGGCATCATCAAGCCCTGGATGGGCGGCGAGATCAGCCTGCGGAGCGCCGAGAAGTGATGACTCGA
GTCTAGAGGGCCCGTTTAAACCCGCTGATCAGCCTCGACTGTGCCTTCTAGTTGCCAGCCATCTGTTGTT
TGCCCCTCCCCCGTGCCTTCCTTGACCCTGGAAGGTGCCACTCCCACTGTCCTTTCCTAATAAAATGAGG
AAATTGCATCGCATTGTCTGAGTAGGTGTCATTCTATTCTGGGGGGTGGGGTGGGGCAGGACAGCAAGGG
GGAGGATTGGGAAGACAATAGCAGGCATGCTGGGGATGCGGTGGGCTCTATGGCTTCTGAGGCGGAAAGA
ACCAGCTGGGGCTCTAGGGGGTATCCCC
[124 nt withheld, positions 2549-2672]
C
[91 nt withheld, positions 2674-2764]
AGGGTGATGGTTCACGTACCTAGAAGTTCCTATTCCGAAGTTCCTATTCTCTAGAAAGTATAGGAACTTC
CTTGGCCAAAAAGCCTGAACTCACCGCGACGTCTGTCGAGAAGTTTCTGATCGAAAAGTTCGACAGCGTC
TCCGACCTGATGCAGCTCTCGGAGGGCGAAGAATCTCGTGCTTTCAGCTTCGATGTAGGAGGGCGTGGAT
ATGTCCTGCGGGTAAATAGCTGCGCCGATGGTTTCTACAAAGATCGTTATGTTTATCGGCACTTTGCATC
GGCCGCGCTCCCGATTCCGGAAGTGCTTGACATTGGGGAATTCAGCGAGAGCCTGACCTATTGCATCTCC
CGCCGTGCACAGGGTGTCACGTTGCAAGACCTGCCTGAAACCGAACTGCCCGCTGTTCTGCAGCCGGTCG
CGGAGGCCATGGATGCGATCGCTGCGGCCGATCTTAGCCAGACGAGCGGGTTCGGCCCATTCGGACCGCA
AGGAATCGGTCAATACACTACATGGCGTGATTTCATATGCGCGATTGCTGATCCCCATGTGTATCACTGG
CAAACTGTGATGGACGACACCGTCAGTGCGTCCGTCGCGCAGGCTCTCGATGAGCTGATGCTTTGGGCCG
AGGACTGCCCCGAAGTCCGGCACCTCGTGCACGCGGATTTCGGCTCCAACAATGTCCTGACGGACAATGG
CCGCATAACAGCGGTCATTGACTGGAGCGAGGCGATGTTCGGGGATTCCCAATACGAGGTCGCCAACATC
TTCTTCTGGAGGCCGTGGTTGGCTTGTATGGAGCAGCAGACGCGCTACTTCGAGCGGAGGCATCCGGAGC
TTGCAGGATCGCCGCGGCTCCGGGCGTATATGCTCCGCATTGGTCTTGACCAACTCTATCAGAGCTTGGT
TGACGGCAATTTCGATGATGCAGCTTGGGCGCAGGGTCGATGCGACGCAATCGTCCGATCCGGAGCCGGG
ACTGTCGGGCGTACACAAATCGCCCGCAGAAGCGCGGCCGTCTGGACCGATGGCTGTGTAGAAGTACTCG
CCGATAGTGGAAACCGACGCCCCAGCACTCGTCCGAGGGCAAAGGAATAGCACGTACTACGAGATTTCGA
TTCCACCGCCGCCTTCTATGAAAGGTTGGGCTTCGGAATCGTTTTCCGGGACGCCGGCTGGATGATCCTC
CAGCGCGGGGATCTCATGCTGGAGTTCTTCGCCCACCCCAACTTGTTTATTGCAGCTTATAATGGTTACA
AATAAAGCAATAGCATCACAAATTTCACAAATAAAGCATTTTTTTCACTGCATTCTAGTTGTGGTTTGTC
CAAACTCATCAATGTATCTTATCATGTCTGTATACCGTCGACCTCTAGCTAGAGCTTGGCGTAATCATGG
TCATAGCTGTTTCCTGTGTGAAATTGTTATCCGCTCACAATTCCACACAACATACGAGCCGGAAGCATAA
AGTGTAAAGCCTGGGGTGCCTAATGAGTGAGCTAACTCACATTAATTGCGTTGCGCTCACTGCCCGCTTT
CCAGTCGGGAAACCTGTCGTGCCAGCTGCATTAATGAATCGGCCAACGCGCGGGGAGAGGCGGTTTGCGT
ATTGGGCGCTCTTCCGCTTCCTCGCTCACTGACTCGCTGCGCTCGGTCGTTCGGCTGCGGCGAGCGGTAT
CAGCTCACTCAAAGGCGGTAATACGGTTATCCACAGAATCAGGGGATAACGCAGGAAAGAACATGTGAGC
AAAAGGCCAGCAAAAGGCCAGGAACCGTAAAAAGGCCGCGTTGCTGGCGTTTTTCCATAGGCTCCGCCCC
CCTGACGAGCATCACAAAAATCGACGCTCAAGTCAGAGGTGGCGAAACCCGACAGGACTATAAAGATACC
AGGCGTTTCCCCCTGGAAGCTCCCTCGTGCGCTCTCCTGTTCCGACCCTGCCGCTTACCGGATACCTGTC
CGCCTTTCTCCCTTCGGGAAGCGTGGCGCTTTCTCATAGCTCACGCTGTAGGTATCTCAGTTCGGTGTAG
GTCGTTCGCTCCAAGCTGGGCTGTGTGCACGAACCCCCCGTTCAGCCCGACCGCTGCGCCTTATCCGGTA
ACTATCGTCTTGAGTCCAACCCGGTAAGACACGACTTATCGCCACTGGCAGCAGCCACTGGTAACAGGAT
TAGCAGAGCGAGGTATGTAGGCGGTGCTACAGAGTTCTTGAAGTGGTGGCCTAACTACGGCTACACTAGA
AGAACAGTATTTGGTATCTGCGCTCTGCTGAAGCCAGTTACCTTCGGAAAAAGAGTTGGTAGCTCTTGAT
CCGGCAAACAAACCACCGCTGGTAGCGGTGGTTTTTTTGTTTGCAAGCAGCAGATTACGCGCAGAAAAAA
AGGATCTCAAGAAGATCCTTTGATCTTTTCTACGGGGTCTGACGCTCAGTGGAACGAAAACTCACGTTAA
GGGATTTTGGTCATGAGATTATCAAAAAGGATCTTCACCTAGATCCTTTTAAATTAAAAATGAAGTTTTA
AATCAATCTAAAGTATATATGAGTAAACTTGGTCTGACAGTTACCAATGCTTAATCAGTGAGGCACCTAT
CTCAGCGATCTGTCTATTTCGTTCATCCATAGTTGCCTGACTCCCCGTCGTGTAGATAACTACGATACGG
GAGGGCTTACCATCTGGCCCCAGTGCTGCAATGATACCGCGAGACCCACGCTCACCGGCTCCAGATTTAT
CAGCAATAAACCAGCCAGCCGGAAGGGCCGAGCGCAGAAGTGGTCCTGCAACTTTATCCGCCTCCATCCA
GTCTATTAATTGTTGCCGGGAAGCTAGAGTAAGTAGTTCGCCAGTTAATAGTTTGCGCAACGTTGTTGCC
ATTGCTACAGGCATCGTGGTGTCACGCTCGTCGTTTGGTATGGCTTCATTCAGCTCCGGTTCCCAACGAT
CAAGGCGAGTTACATGATCCCCCATGTTGTGCAAAAAAGCGGTTAGCTCCTTCGGTCCTCCGATCGTTGT
CAGAAGTAAGTTGGCCGCAGTGTTATCACTCATGGTTATGGCAGCACTGCATAATTCTCTTACTGTCATG
CCATCCGTAAGATGCTTTTCTGTGACTGGTGAGTACTCAACCAAGTCATTCTGAGAATAGTGTATGCGGC
GACCGAGTTGCTCTTGCCCGGCGTCAATACGGGATAATACCGCGCCACATAGCAGAACTTTAAAAGTGCT
CATCATTGGAAAACGTTCTTCGGGGCGAAAACTCTCAAGGATCTTACCGCTGTTGAGATCCAGTTCGATG
TAACCCACTCGTGCACCCAACTGATCTTCAGCATCTTTTACTTTCACCAGCGTTTCTGGGTGAGCAAAAA
CAGGAAGGCAAAATGCCGCAAAAAAGGGAATAAGGGCGACACGGAAATGTTGAATACTCATACTCTTCCT
TTTTCAATATTATTGAAGCATTTATCAGGGTTATTGTCTCATGAGCGGATACATATTTGAATGTATTTAG
AAAAATAAACAAATAGGGGTTCCGCGCACATTTCCCCGAAAAGTGCCACCTGACGTCGACGGATCGGGAG
ATCTCCCGATCCCCTATGGTGCACTCTCAGTACAATCTGCTCTGATGCCGCATAGTTAAGCCAGTATCTG
CTCCCTGCTTGTGTGTTGGAGGTCGCTGAGTAGTGCGCGAGCAAAATTTAAGCTACAACAAGGCAAGGCT
TGACCGACAATTGCATGAAGAATCTGCTTAGGGTTAGGCGTTTTGCGCTGCTTCGCGATGTACGGGCCAG
ATATACGCGTT
Features (pLannotate 1.2.2; 24 found; start..end, strand, type, name):
      1..380     +  enhancer       CMV enhancer: human cytomegalovirus immediate early enhancer
    381..584     +  promoter       CMV promoter: human cytomegalovirus (CMV) immediate early promoter
    586..605     +  promoter       PLtetO-1 promoter (fragment): modified phage lambda PL promoter with tet operator sites (Lutz and Bujard, 1997)
    607..626     +  promoter       PLtetO-1 promoter (fragment): modified phage lambda PL promoter with tet operator sites (Lutz and Bujard, 1997)
    634..667     +  promoter       TRE3GV promoter (fragment): 3rd-generation Tet-responsive promoter that can be activated by binding of Tet-On® 3G, optimized for retroviral and lentiviral vectors
    802..826     +  protein_bind   attB1: mutant version of attB; recombination site for the Gateway® BP reaction BP Clonase™
    832..1056    +  CDS            E: VEMP_SARS2 - Experimental evidence at protein level: Swiss-Prot protein existence level 1. Plays a central role in virus morphogenesis and assembly. Acts as a viroporin and self-assembles in host membranes forming pentameric protein-lipid pores that allow ion transport. Also plays a role in the induction of apoptosis (By similarity). Regulates the localization of S protein at cis-Golgi, the place of virus budding (PubMed:33229438). May act by slowing down the cell secretory pathway (PubMed:33229438). May interfere with tight-junction stability by interacting with host MPP5. This would result i
   1058..1082    -  protein_bind   attB2: mutant version of attB; recombination site for the Gateway® BP reaction BP Clonase™
   1270..2229    +  CDS            birA: BIRA_ECOLI - Also known as bioR, dhbB. Experimental evidence at protein level: Swiss-Prot protein existence level 1. Acts both as a biotin--[acetyl-CoA-carboxylase] ligase and a biotin-operon repressor. In the presence of ATP, BirA activates biotin to form the BirA-biotinyl-5'-adenylate (BirA-bio-5'-AMP or holoBirA) complex. HoloBirA can either transfer the biotinyl moiety to the biotin carboxyl carrier protein (BCCP) subunit of acetyl-CoA carboxylase, or bind to the biotin operator site and inhibit transcription of the operon. From Escherichia coli (strain K12).
   2279..2503    +  polyA_signal   bGH poly(A) signal: bovine growth hormone polyadenylation signal
   2507..2528    +  promoter       SV40 promoter (fragment): SV40 enhancer and early promoter
   2549..2782    +  rep_origin     f1 ori (fragment) (sequence partly withheld): f1 bacteriophage origin of replication; arrow indicates direction of (+) strand synthesis
   2787..2834    +  protein_bind   FRT: FLP-mediated recombination occurs in the 8-bp core sequence TCTAGAAA (Turan and Bode, 2011). FLP recombinase from the Saccharomyces cerevisiae 2μ plasmid
   2842..3864    +  CDS            HygR: aminoglycoside phosphotransferase from E. coli; aph(4)-Ia; confers resistance to hygromycin
   3874..3999    +  CDS            ble (fragment): BLE_KLEPN - Experimental evidence at protein level: Swiss-Prot protein existence level 1. Binding protein with a strong affinity to the bleomycin family of antibiotics. Binds to CL990; an antimitotic-antibiotic compound. From Klebsiella pneumoniae.
   3994..4115    +  polyA_signal   SV40 poly(A) signal: SV40 polyadenylation signal
   4188..4204    -  protein_bind   lac operator: The lac repressor binds to the lac operator to inhibit transcription in E. coli. This inhibition can be relieved by adding lactose or isopropyl-β-D-thiogalactopyranoside (IPTG). lac repressor encoded by lacI
   4212..4242    -  promoter       lac promoter: promoter for the E. coli lac operon
   4257..4278    -  protein_bind   CAP binding site: CAP binding activates transcription in the presence of cAMP. E. coli catabolite activator protein
   4291..4383    -  CDS            lacI (fragment): lac repressor; lacI; The lac repressor binds to the lac operator to inhibit transcription in E. coli. This inhibition can be relieved by adding lactose or isopropyl-β-D-thiogalactopyranoside (IPTG).
   4566..5154    -  rep_origin     ori: high-copy-number ColE1/pMB1/pBR322/pUC origin of replication
   5325..6185    -  CDS            AmpR: β-lactamase; bla; confers resistance to ampicillin, carbenicillin, and related antibiotics
   6186..6290    -  promoter       AmpR promoter: bla
   6349..6401    -  misc_feature   bom (fragment): basis of mobility region from pBR322
