[The description below was written by a language model from this plasmid's Addgene catalogue record and pLannotate feature annotations shown in this document.]
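Description:
MAC-SARS-CoV-2 E is a mammalian expression plasmid (about 6.6 kb) that produces the SARS-CoV-2 envelope (E) protein fused at its C terminus to the MAC-tag. It was made by Gateway cloning into the MAC-tag-C destination backbone, so the E coding sequence sits between attB1 and attB2 recombination sites. In bacteria the plasmid is maintained through a high-copy ColE1/pUC-type origin and selected with ampicillin via the β-lactamase gene. Fragments of an f1 origin and lac regulatory sequences remain from the backbone.

Expression is driven by the CMV immediate early enhancer and promoter. Short annotations for tet operator-containing sequences lie directly downstream of the promoter, which suggests a tetracycline-regulatable CMV/TetO arrangement, although the catalogue fields do not say this. Downstream of attB2, the feature table identifies an E. coli birA-derived coding sequence, which is the biotin ligase part of the tag and is followed by a bGH polyadenylation signal. The associated publication describes a workflow that combines proximity labeling with affinity purification, and the ligase fits the first of these, since it can biotinylate proteins near the bait. The affinity handle of the tag is not annotated separately in the table.

An FRT site lies immediately upstream of a hygromycin resistance gene that has no full annotated promoter of its own and ends in an SV40 poly(A) signal. This layout is typical of vectors designed for FLP-mediated integration into a genomic FRT landing site, where insertion activates hygromycin selection and yields isogenic stable lines. The stated purpose is MAC-tagged gene expression, here for mapping host protein interactions of the viral E protein, a small viroporin involved in virus assembly, by mass spectrometry.
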