Addgene plasmid #158368: MAC-SARS-CoV-2 E
Purpose: MAC-tagged gene expression
Depositing lab: Markku Varjosalo. Depositing organization: University of Helsinki, Institute of Biotechnology. Publication: Combined proximity labeling and affinity purification-mass spectrometry workflow for mapping and visualizing protein interaction networks. Liu X, Salokas K, Weldatsadik RG, Gawriyski L, Varjosalo M. Nat Protoc. 2020 Aug 10. pii: 10.1038/s41596-020-0365-x. doi: 10.1038/s41596-020-0365-x. PubMed 32778839.
Backbone
  Vector backbone: MAC-tag-C (#108077)
  Vector type: Mammalian Expression
Growth in bacteria
  Bacterial resistance: Ampicillin, 100 μg/mL
  Growth temperature: 37°C
  Growth strain: DH5alpha
  Copy number: High Copy
Gene/Insert
  Gene/Insert name: SARS-CoV-2 E
  Species: Other
  Entrez Gene: E (a.k.a. GU280_gp04)
  Tag / fusion protein: MAC-tag (C terminal on backbone)
  Cloning method: Gateway Cloning
Terms and licenses: Academic/Nonprofit Terms; Industry Terms
How to cite: MAC-SARS-CoV-2 E was a gift from Markku Varjosalo (Addgene plasmid # 158368 ; http://n2t.net/addgene:158368 ; RRID:Addgene_158368)
